Addgene plasmid #52062: pcDNA3-MAVS-M142A(KaganF59)
Purpose: Expresses the human MAVS CDS containing the point mutation M142A "weak translational context"
Depositing lab: Jonathan Kagan. Depositing organization: Boston Children's Hospital. Publication: A Bicistronic MAVS Transcript Highlights a Class of Truncated Variants in Antiviral Immunity. Brubaker SW, Gauthier AE, Mills EW, Ingolia NT, Kagan JC. Cell. 2014 Feb 13;156(4):800-11. doi: 10.1016/j.cell.2014.01.021. PubMed 24529381.
Backbone
  Vector backbone: pcDNA3
  Vector type: Mammalian Expression
Growth in bacteria
  Bacterial resistance: Ampicillin, 100 μg/mL
  Growth temperature: 37°C
  Growth strain: DH5alpha
  Copy number: High Copy
Gene/Insert
  Gene/Insert name: MAVS-M142A
  Mutation: changed Met 142 to Ala
  Cloning method: Restriction Enzyme; 5′ cloning site unknown (unknown if destroyed); 3′ cloning site unknown (unknown if destroyed)
  Sequencing primers: 5′ CMV-F; 3′ BGH-Rev
Terms and licenses: Academic/Nonprofit Terms; Industry Terms: Not Available to Industry
How to cite: pcDNA3-MAVS-M142A(KaganF59) was a gift from Jonathan Kagan (Addgene plasmid # 52062 ; http://n2t.net/addgene:52062 ; RRID:Addgene_52062)
