[The description below was written by a language model from this plasmid's Addgene catalogue record.]
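Description:
pcDNA3-MAVS-M142A(KaganF59) is a mammalian expression plasmid built on the pcDNA3 backbone and carrying the human MAVS coding sequence with a single point mutation that changes methionine 142 to alanine. It is maintained in E. coli as a high-copy plasmid under ampicillin selection. No feature table accompanies the record, so the regulatory elements are not listed explicitly. However, the recorded sequencing primers (CMV forward and BGH reverse) fit the standard pcDNA3 layout, in which the insert sits between the strong constitutive CMV immediate-early promoter and the bovine growth hormone polyadenylation signal. The insert was introduced by restriction cloning, but the sites used are not recorded, and no epitope tag or reporter fusion is mentioned.

MAVS is the mitochondrial antiviral signalling adaptor that acts downstream of RIG-I-like receptors in innate immune responses to viral RNA. The associated study concerns the bicistronic nature of the MAVS transcript, from which truncated protein variants arise alongside the full-length protein. Replacing Met 142 with alanine removes an internal methionine codon, which suggests the mutation is meant to eliminate a candidate internal translation start site so that the full-length protein can be studied without the shorter product initiated there, though the record does not say so directly. The purpose field also labels the construct "weak translational context", but it does not explain what sequence feature this refers to. The plasmid is suited to transient expression in mammalian cells, for instance to compare the mutant with wild-type MAVS when studying alternative translation initiation and antiviral signalling.
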