>Addgene plasmid #52062 | pcDNA3-MAVS-M142A(KaganF59) | depositor partial sequence | sequence record 80226 | HindIII-insert-XhoI
AAGCTTATGCCGTTTGCTGAAGACAAGACCTATAAGTATATCTGCCGCAATTTCAGCAATTTTTGCAATG
TGGATGTTGTAGAGATTCTGCCTTACCTGCCCTGCCTCACAGCAAGAGACCAGGATCGACTGCGGGCCAC
CTGCACACTCTCAGGGAACCGGGACACCCTCTGGCATCTCTTCAATACCCTTCAGCGGCGGCCCGGCTGG
GTGGAGTACTTCATTGCGGCACTGAGGGGCTGTGAGCTAGTTGATCTCGCGGACGAAGTGGCCTCTGTCT
ACGAGAGCTACCAGCCTCGGACCTCGGACCGTCCCCCAGACCCACTGGAGCCACCGTCACTTCCTGCTGA
GAGGCCAGGGCCCCCCACACCTGCTGCGGCCCACAGCATCCCCTACAACAGCTGCAGAGAGAAGGAGCCA
AGTTACCCCGCACCTGTCCAGGAGACCCAGGCGCCAGAGTCCCCAGGAGAGAATTCAGAGCAAGCCCTGC
AGACGCTCAGCCCCAGAGCCATCCCAAGGAATCCAGATGGTGGCCCCCTGGAGTCCTCCTCTGACCTGGC
AGCCCTCAGCCCTCTGACCTCCAGCGGGCATCAGGAGAAGGACACAGAACTGGGCAGTACCCACACAGCA
GGTGCGACCTCCAGCCTCACACCATCCCGTGGGCCTGTGTCTCCATCTGTCTCCTTCCAGCCCCTGGCCC
GTTCCACCCCCAGGGCAAGCCGCTTGCCTGGACCCACAGGGTCAGTTGTATCTACTGGCACCTCCTTCTC
CTCCTCATCCCCTGGCTTGGCCTCTGCAGGGGCTGCAGAGGGTAAACAGGGTGCAGAGAGTGACCAGGCC
GAGCCTATCATCTGCTCCAGTGGGGCAGAGGCACCTGCCAACTCTCTGCCCTCCAAAGTGCCTACCACCT
TGATGCCTGTGAACACAGTGGCCCTGAAAGTGCCTGCCAACCCAGCATCTGTCAGCACAGTGCCCTCCAA
GTTGCCAACTAGCTCAAAGCCCCCTGGTGCAGTGCCTTCTAATGCGCTCACCAATCCAGCACCATCCAAA
TTGCCCATCAACTCAACCCGTGCTGGCATGGTGCCATCCAAAGTGCCTACTAGCATGGTGCTCACCAAGG
TGTCTGCCAGCACAGTCCCCACTGACGGGAGCAGCAGAAATGAGGAGACCCCAGCAGCTCCAACACCCGC
CGGCGCCACTGGAGGCAGCTCAGCCTGGCTAGACAGCAGCTTTGAGAATAGGGGCCTTGGGTCGGAGCTG
AGTAAGCCTGGCGTGCTGGCATCCCAGGTAGACAGCCCGTTCTCGGGCTGCTTCGAGGATCTTGCCATCA
GTGCCAGCACCTCCTTGGGCATGGGGCCCTGCCATGGCCCAGAGGAGAATGAGTATAAGTCCGAGGGCAC
CTTTGGGATCCACGTGGCTGAGAACCCCAGCATCCAGCTCCTGGAGGGCAACCCTGGGCCACCTGCGGAC
CCGGATGGCGGCCCCAGGCCACAAGCCGACCGGAAGTTCCAGGAGAGGGAGGTGCCATGCCACAGGCCCT
CACCTGGGGCTCTGTGGCTCCAGGTGGCTGTGACAGGGGTGCTGGTAGTCACACTCCTGGTGGTGCTGTA
CCGGCGGCGTCTGCACTAGCTCGAG
