>Addgene plasmid #52062 | pcDNA3-MAVS-M142A(KaganF59) | addgene partial sequence | sequence record 81699 | CMV-F 5'-CGCAAATGGGCGGTAGGCGTG-3'
ACTAGAGAACCCACTGCTTACTGGCTTATCGAAATTAATACGACTCACTATAGGGAGACCCAAGCTTATG
CCGTTTGCTGAAGACAAGACCTATAAGTATATCTGCCGCAATTTCAGCAATTTTTGCAATGTGGATGTTG
TAGAGATTCTGCCTTACCTGCCCTGCCTCACAGCAAGAGACCAGGATCGACTGCGGGCCACCTGCACACT
CTCAGGGAACCGGGACACCCTCTGGCATCTCTTCAATACCCTTCAGCGGCGGCCCGGCTGGGTGGAGTAC
TTCATTGCGGCACTGAGGGGCTGTGAGCTAGTTGATCTCGCGGACGAAGTGGCCTCTGTCTACGAGAGCT
ACCAGCCTCGGACCTCGGACCGTCCCCCAGACCCACTGGAGCCACCGTCACTTCCTGCTGAGAGGCCAGG
GCCCCCCACACCTGCTGCGGCCCACAGCATCCCCTACAACAGCTGCAGAGAGAAGGAGCCAAGTTACCCC
GCACCTGTCCAGGAGACCCAGGCGCCAGAGTCCCCAGGAGAGAATTCAGAGCAAGCCCTGCAGACGCTCA
GCCCCAGAGCCATCCCAAGGAATCCAGATGGTGGCCCCCTGGAGTCCTCCTCTGACCTGGCAGCCCTCAG
CCCTCTGACCTCCAGCGGGCATCAGGAGAAGGACACAGAACTGGGCAGTACCCACACAGCAGGTGCGACC
TCCAGCCTCACACCATCCCGTGGGCCTGTGTCTCCATCTGTCTCCTTCCAGCCCCTGGCCCGTTCCACCC
CCAGGGCAAGCCGCTTGCCTGGACCCACAGGGTCAGTTGTATCTACTGGCACCTCCTTCTCCTCCTCATC
CCCTGGCTTGGCCTCTGCAGGGGCTGCAGAGGGTAAACAGGGTGCAGAGAGTGACCAGGCCGAGCCTATC
ATCTGCTCCAGTGGGGCAGAGGCACCTGCCAACTCTCTGCCCTCCAA
