>Addgene plasmid #52062 | pcDNA3-MAVS-M142A(KaganF59) | addgene partial sequence | sequence record 81754 | BGH-rev 5'-TAGAAGGCACAGTCGAGG-3'
CTATAGAATAGGGCCCTCTAGATGCATGCTCGAGCTAGTGCAGACGCCGCCGGTACAGCACCACCAGGAG
TGTGACTACCAGCACCCCTGTCACAGCCACCTGGAGCCACAGAGCCCCAGGTGAGGGCCTGTGGCATGGC
ACCTCCCTCTCCTGGAACTTCCGGTCGGCTTGTGGCCTGGGGCCGCCATCCGGGTCCGCAGGTGGCCCAG
GGTTGCCCTCCAGGAGCTGGATGCTGGGGTTCTCAGCCACGTGGATCCCAAAGGTGCCCTCGGACTTATA
CTCATTCTCCTCTGGGCCATGGCAGGGCCCCATGCCCAAGGAGGTGCTGGCACTGATGGCAAGATCCTCG
AAGCAGCCCGAGAACGGGCTGTCTACCTGGGATGCCAGCACGCCAGGCTTACTCAGCTCCGACCCAAGGC
CCCTATTCTCAAAGCTGCTGTCTAGCCAGGCTGAGCTGCCTCCAGTGGCGCCGGCGGGTGTTGGAGCTGC
TGGGGTCTCCTCATTTCTGCTGCTCCCGTCAGTGGGGACTGTGCTGGCAGACACCTTGGTGAGCACCATG
CTAGTAGGCACTTTGGATGGCACCATGCCAGCACGGGTTGAGTTGATGGGCAATTTGGATGGTGCTGGAT
TGGTGAGCGCATTAGAAGGCACTGCACCAGGGGGCTTTGAGCTAGTTGGCAACTTGGAGGGCACTGTGCT
GACAGATGCTGGGTTGGCAGGCACTTTCAGGGCCACTGTGTTCACAGGCATCAAGGTGGTAGGCACTTTG
GAGGGCAGAGAGTTGGCAGGTGCCTCTGCCCCACTGGAGCAGATGATAGGCTCGGCCTGGTCACTCTCTG
CACCCTGTTTACCCTCTGCAGCCCCTGCAGA
